>Addgene plasmid #176556 | pL-eCFP | addgene full sequence | sequence record 353604 | Addgene NGS Result
TTACATCTTCGGAAAACAAAAACTATTTTTTCTTTAATTTCTTTTTTTACTTTCTATTTTTAATTTATAT
ATTTATATTAAAAAATTTAAATTATAATTATTTTTATAGCACGTGATGAAAAGGACCCTAAGAAACCATT
ATTATCATGACATTAACCTATAAAAATAGGCGTATCACGAGGCCCTTTCGTCTCGCGCGTTTCGGTGATG
ACGGTGAAAACCTCTGACACATGCAGCTCCCGGAGACGGTCACAGCTTGTCTGTAAGCGGATGCCGGGAG
CAGACAAGCCCGTCAGGGCGCGTCAGCGGGTGTTGGCGGCGCGCCATCGAGGAGAACTTCTAGTATATCT
ACATACCTAATATTATTGCCTTATTAAAAATGGAATCCCAACAATTACATCAAAATCCACATTCTCTTCA
AAATCAATTGTCCTGTACTTCCTTGTTCATGTGTGTTCAAAAACGTTATATTTATAGGATAATTATACTC
TATTTCTCAACAAGTAATTGGTTGTTTGGCCGAGCGGTCTAAGGCGCCTGATTCAAGAAATATCTTGACC
GCAGTTAACTGTGGGAATACTCAGGTATCGTAAGATGCAAGAGTTCGAATCTCTTAGCAACCATTATTTT
TTTCCTCAACATAACGAGAACACACAGGGGCGCTATCGCACAGAATCAAATTCGATGACTGGAAATTTTT
TGTTAATTTCAGAGGTCGCCTGACGCATATACCTTTTTCAACTGAAAAATTGGGAGAAAAAGGAAAGGTG
AGAGCGCCGGAACCGGCTTTTCATATAGAATAGAGAAGCGTTCATGACTAAATGCTTGCATCACAATACT
TGAAGTTGACAATATTATTTAAGGACCTATTGTTTTTTCCAATAGGTGGTTAGCAATCGTCTTACTTTCT
AACTTTTCTTACCTTTTACATTTCAGCAATATATATATATATATTTCAAGGATATACCATTCTAATGTCT
GCCCCTAAGAAGATCGTCGTTTTGCCAGGTGACCACGTTGGTCAAGAAATCACAGCCGAAGCCATTAAGG
TTCTTAAAGCTATTTCTGATGTTCGTTCCAATGTCAAGTTCGATTTCGAAAATCATTTAATTGGTGGTGC
TGCTATCGATGCTACAGGTGTTCCACTTCCAGATGAGGCGCTGGAAGCCTCCAAGAAGGCTGATGCCGTT
TTGTTAGGTGCTGTGGGTGGTCCTAAATGGGGTACCGGTAGTGTTAGACCTGAACAAGGTTTACTAAAAA
TCCGTAAAGAACTTCAATTGTACGCCAACTTAAGACCATGTAACTTTGCATCCGACTCTCTTTTAGACTT
ATCTCCAATCAAGCCACAATTTGCTAAAGGTACTGACTTCGTTGTTGTCAGAGAATTAGTGGGAGGTATT
TACTTTGGTAAGAGAAAGGAAGACGATGGTGATGGTGTCGCTTGGGATAGTGAACAATACACCGTTCCAG
AAGTGCAAAGAATCACAAGAATGGCCGCTTTCATGGCCCTACAACATGAGCCACCATTGCCTATTTGGTC
CTTGGATAAAGCTAATGTTTTGGCCTCTTCAAGATTATGGAGAAAAACTGTGGAGGAAACCATCAAGAAC
GAATTCCCTACATTGAAGGTTCAACATCAATTGATTGATTCTGCCGCCATGATCCTAGTTAAGAACCCAA
CCCACCTAAATGGTATTATAATCACCAGCAACATGTTTGGTGATATCATCTCCGATGAAGCCTCCGTTAT
CCCAGGTTCCTTGGGTTTGTTGCCATCTGCGTCCTTGGCCTCTTTGCCAGACAAGAACACCGCATTTGGT
TTGTACGAACCATGCCACGGTTCTGCTCCAGATTTGCCAAAGAATAAGGTCAACCCTATCGCCACTATCT
TGTCTGCTGCAATGATGTTGAAATTGTCATTGAACTTGCCTGAAGAAGGTAAGGCCATTGAAGATGCAGT
TAAAAAGGTTTTGGATGCAGGTATCAGAACTGGTGATTTAGGTGGTTCCAACAGTACCACCGAAGTCGGT
GATGCTGTCGCCGAAGAAGTTAAGAAAATCCTTGCTTAAAAAGATTCTCTTTTTTTATGATATTTGTACA
TAAACTTTATAAATGAAATTCATAATAGAAACGACACGAAATTACAAAATGGAATATGTTCATAGGGTAG
ACGAAACTATATACGCAATCTACATACATTTATCAAGAAGGAGAAAAAGGAGGATGTAAAGGAATACAGG
TAAGCAAATTGATACTAATGGCTCAACGTGATAAGGAAAAAGAATTGCACTTTAACATTAATATTGACAA
GGAGGAGGGCACCACACAAAAAGTTAGGTGTAACAGAAAATCATGAAACTATGATTCCTAATTTATATAT
TGGAGGATTTTCTCTAAAAAAAAAAAAATACAACAAATAAAAAACACTCAATGACCTGACCATTTGATGG
AGTTTAAGTCAATACCTTCTTGAACCATTTCCCATAATGGTGAAAGTTCCCTCAAGAATTTTACTCTGTC
AGAAACGGCCTTACGACGTAGTCGAGGATCCTATGCGGTGTGAAATACCGCACAGATGCGTAAGGAGAAA
ATACCGCATCAGGAAATTGTAAGCGTTAATATTTTGTTAAAATTCGCGTTAAATTTTTGTTAAATCAGCT
CATTTTTTAACCAATAGGCCGAAATCGGCAAAATCCCTTATAAATCAAAAGAATAGACCGAGATAGGGT
[37 nt withheld, positions 2730-2766]
AAAGAACGTGGACTCCAACGTCAAAGG
[49 nt withheld, positions 2794-2842]
T
[91 nt withheld, positions 2844-2934]
G
[124 nt withheld, positions 2936-3059]
CCATTCGCCATTCAGGCTGCGCAACTGTTGGGAAGGGCGATCGGTGCGGGCCTCTTCGCTATTACGCCAG
CTGGCGAAAGGGGGATGTGCTGCAAGGCGATTAAGTTGGGTAACGCCAGGGTTTTCCCAGTCACGACGTT
GTAAAACGACGGCCAGTGAATTGTAATACGACTCACTATAGGGCGAATTGGAGCTCCACCGCGGTGGCTC
ATTATCAATACTGCCATTTCAAAGAATACGTAAATAATTAATAGTAGTGATTTTCCTAACTTTATTTAGT
CAAAAAATTAGCCTTTTAATTCTGCTGTAACCCGTACATGCCCAAAATAGGGGGCGGGTTACACAGAATA
TATAACATCGTAGGTGTCTGGGTGAACAGTTTATTCCTGGCATCCACTAAATATAATGGAGCCCGCTTTT
TAAGCTGGCATCCAGAAAAAAAAAGAATCCCAGCACCAAAATATTGTTTTCTTCACCAACCATCAGTTCA
TAGGTCCATTCTCTTAGCGCAACTACAGAGAACAGGGGCACAAACAGGCAAAAAACGGGCACAACCTCAA
TGGAGTGATGCAACCTGCCTGGAGTAAATGATGACACAAGGCAATTGACCCACGCATGTATCTATCTCAT
TTTCTTACACCTTCTATTACCTTCTGCTCTCTCTGATTTGGAAAAAGCTGAAAAAAAAGGTTGAAACCAG
TTCCCTGAAATTATTCCCCTACTTGACTAATAAGTATATAAAGACGGTAGGTATTGATTGTAATTCTGTA
AATCTATTTCTTAAACTTCTTAAATTCTACTTTTATAGTTAGTCTTTTTTTTAGTTTTAAAACACCAAGA
ACTTAGTTTCGAATAAACACACATAAACAAACAAAGGTGACGGTGCTGGTTTAATTAACATGTCTAAAGG
TGAAGAATTATTCACTGGTGTTGTCCCAATTTTGGTTGAATTAGATGGTGATGTTAATGGTCACAAATTT
TCTGTCTCCGGTGAAGGTGAAGGTGATGCTACTTACGGTAAATTGACCTTAAAATTTATTTGTACTACTG
GTAAATTGCCAGTTCCATGGCCAACCTTAGTCACTACTTTAACTTGGGGTGTTCAATGTTTTTCTAGATA
CCCAGATCATATGAAACAACATGACTTTTTCAAGTCTGCCATGCCAGAAGGTTATGTTCAAGAAAGAACT
ATTTTTTTCAAAGATGACGGTAACTACAAGACCAGAGCTGAAGTCAAGTTTGAAGGTGATACCTTAGTTA
ATAGAATCGAATTAAAAGGTATTGATTTTAAAGAAGATGGTAACATTTTAGGTCACAAATTGGAATACAT
TTATAACTCTCACAATGTTTACATCACTGCTGACAAACAAAAGAATGGTATCAAAGCTAACTTCAAAATT
AGACACAACATTGAAGATGGTTCTGTTCAATTAGCTGACCATTATCAACAAAATACTCCAATTGGTGATG
GTCCAGTCTTGTTACCAGACAACCATTACTTATCCACTCAATCTGCCTTATCCAAAGATCCAAACGAAAA
GAGAGACCACATGGTCTTGTTAGAATTTGTTACTGCTGCTGGTATTACCCATGGTATTGATGAATTGTAC
AAATAAGGCGCGCCACTTCTAAATAAGCGAATTTCTTATGATTTATGATTTTTATTATTAAATAAGTTAT
AAAAAAAATAAGTGTATACAAATTTTAAAGTGACTCTTAGGTTTTAAAACGAAAATTCTTATTCTTGAGT
AACTCTTTCCTGTAGGTCAGGTTGCTTTCTCAGGTATAGTATGAGGTCGCTCTTATTGACCACACCTCTA
CCGGTCGACCTGGAGGGGGGGCCCGGTACCAGCTTTTGTTCCCTTTAGTGAGGGTTAATTTCGAGCTTGG
CGTAATCATGGTCATAGCTGTTTCCTGTGTGAAATTGTTATCCGCTCACAATTCCACACAACATACGAGC
CGGAAGCATAAAGTGTAAAGCCTGGGGTGCCTAATGAGTGAGCTAACTCACATTAATTGCGTTGCGCTCA
CTGCCCGCTTTCCAGTCGGGAAACCTGTCGTGCCAGCTGCATTAATGAATCGGCCAACGCGCGGGGAGAG
GCGGTTTGCGTATTGGGCGCTCTTCCGCTTCCTCGCTCACTGACTCGCTGCGCTCGGTCGTTCGGCTGCG
GCGAGCGGTATCAGCTCACTCAAAGGCGGTAATACGGTTATCCACAGAATCAGGGGATAACGCAGGAAAG
AACATGTGAGCAAAAGGCCAGCAAAAGGCCAGGAACCGTAAAAAGGCCGCGTTGCTGGCGTTTTTCCATA
GGCTCCGCCCCCCTGACGAGCATCACAAAAATCGACGCTCAAGTCAGAGGTGGCGAAACCCGACAGGACT
ATAAAGATACCAGGCGTTTCCCCCTGGAAGCTCCCTCGTGCGCTCTCCTGTTCCGACCCTGCCGCTTACC
GGATACCTGTCCGCCTTTCTCCCTTCGGGAAGCGTGGCGCTTTCTCATAGCTCACGCTGTAGGTATCTCA
GTTCGGTGTAGGTCGTTCGCTCCAAGCTGGGCTGTGTGCACGAACCCCCCGTTCAGCCCGACCGCTGCGC
CTTATCCGGTAACTATCGTCTTGAGTCCAACCCGGTAAGACACGACTTATCGCCACTGGCAGCAGCCACT
GGTAACAGGATTAGCAGAGCGAGGTATGTAGGCGGTGCTACAGAGTTCTTGAAGTGGTGGCCTAACTACG
GCTACACTAGAAGAACAGTATTTGGTATCTGCGCTCTGCTGAAGCCAGTTACCTTCGGAAAAAGAGTTGG
TAGCTCTTGATCCGGCAAACAAACCACCGCTGGTAGCGGTGGTTTTTTTGTTTGCAAGCAGCAGATTACG
CGCAGAAAAAAAGGATCTCAAGAAGATCCTTTGATCTTTTCTACGGGGTCTGACGCTCAGTGGAACGAAA
ACTCACGTTAAGGGATTTTGGTCATGAGATTATCAAAAAGGATCTTCACCTAGATCCTTTTAAATTAAAA
ATGAAGTTTTAAATCAATCTAAAGTATATATGAGTAAACTTGGTCTGACAGTTACCAATGCTTAATCAGT
GAGGCACCTATCTCAGCGATCTGTCTATTTCGTTCATCCATAGTTGCCTGACTCCCCGTCGTGTAGATAA
CTACGATACGGGAGGGCTTACCATCTGGCCCCAGTGCTGCAATGATACCGCGAGACCCACGCTCACCGGC
TCCAGATTTATCAGCAATAAACCAGCCAGCCGGAAGGGCCGAGCGCAGAAGTGGTCCTGCAACTTTATCC
GCCTCCATCCAGTCTATTAATTGTTGCCGGGAAGCTAGAGTAAGTAGTTCGCCAGTTAATAGTTTGCGCA
ACGTTGTTGCCATTGCTACAGGCATCGTGGTGTCACGCTCGTCGTTTGGTATGGCTTCATTCAGCTCCGG
TTCCCAACGATCAAGGCGAGTTACATGATCCCCCATGTTGTGCAAAAAAGCGGTTAGCTCCTTCGGTCCT
CCGATCGTTGTCAGAAGTAAGTTGGCCGCAGTGTTATCACTCATGGTTATGGCAGCACTGCATAATTCTC
TTACTGTCATGCCATCCGTAAGATGCTTTTCTGTGACTGGTGAGTACTCAACCAAGTCATTCTGAGAATA
GTGTATGCGGCGACCGAGTTGCTCTTGCCCGGCGTCAATACGGGATAATACCGCGCCACATAGCAGAACT
TTAAAAGTGCTCATCATTGGAAAACGTTCTTCGGGGCGAAAACTCTCAAGGATCTTACCGCTGTTGAGAT
CCAGTTCGATGTAACCCACTCGTGCACCCAACTGATCTTCAGCATCTTTTACTTTCACCAGCGTTTCTGG
GTGAGCAAAAACAGGAAGGCAAAATGCCGCAAAAAAGGGAATAAGGGCGACACGGAAATGTTGAATACTC
ATACTCTTCCTTTTTCAATATTATTGAAGCATTTATCAGGGTTATTGTCTCATGAGCGGATACATATTTG
AATGTATTTAGAAAAATAAACAAATAGGGGTTCCGCGCACATTTCCCCGAAAAGTGCCACCTGACGGATC
GCTTGCCTGTAACTTACACGCGCCTCGTATCTTTTAATGATGGAATAATTTGGGAATTTACTCTGTATTT
ATTTATTTTTATGTTTTGTATTTGGATTTTAGAAAGTAAATAAAGAAGGTAGAAGAGTTACGGAATGAAG
AAAAAAAAATAAACAAAGGTTTAAAAAATTTCAACAAAAAGCGTACTTTACATATATATTTATTAGACAA
GAAAAGCAGATTAAATAGATATACATTCGATTAACGATAAGTAAAATGTAAAATCACAGGATTTTCGTGT
GTGGTCTTCTACACAGACAAGATGAAACAATTCGGCATTAATACCTGAGAGCAGGAAGAGCAAGATAAAA
GGTAGTATTTGTTGGCGATCCCCCTAGAGTCTT
Features (pLannotate 1.2.2; 23 found; start..end, strand, type, name):
    192..227     +  CDS            rop (fragment): Rop protein, which maintains plasmids at low copy number; rop
    350..427     +  CDS            YO192_YEAST (fragment): Experimental evidence at protein level: Swiss-Prot protein existence level 1. From Saccharomyces cerevisiae (strain ATCC 204508 / S288c) (Baker's yeast).
    567..974     +  promoter       LEU2 promoter: S. cerevisiae LEU2
    975..2069    +  CDS            LEU2: 3-isopropylmalate dehydrogenase, required for leucine biosynthesis; S. cerevisiae LEU2; yeast auxotrophic marker
   2431..2532    -  CDS            NFS1 (fragment): NFS1_YEAST - Also known as SPL1 From Saccharomyces cerevisiae (strain ATCC 204508 / S288c) (Baker's yeast).
   2552..2603    +  misc_feature   bom (fragment): basis of mobility region from pBR322
   2631..3059    -  rep_origin     f1 ori (sequence partly withheld): f1 bacteriophage origin of replication; arrow indicates direction of (+) strand synthesis
   3063..3220    -  CDS            lacZα (fragment): LacZα fragment of β-galactosidase; lacZ fragment
   3223..3241    +  promoter       T7 promoter: promoter for bacteriophage T7 RNA polymerase
   3250..3267    +  misc_feature   MCS (fragment): pBluescript multiple cloning site
   3268..3934    +  promoter       GAP promoter: S. cerevisiae TDH3; promoter for glyceraldehyde-3-phosphate dehydrogenase
   3959..4675    +  CDS            yeGFP: yeast-enhanced green fluorescent protein codons optimized for translation in S. cerevisiae and C. albicans
   4696..4883    +  terminator     ADH1 terminator: S. cerevisiae ADH1; transcription terminator for the S. cerevisiae alcohol dehydrogenase 1 (ADH1) gene
   4883..4909    +  misc_feature   MCS (fragment): pBluescript multiple cloning site
   4921..4939    -  promoter       T3 promoter: promoter for bacteriophage T3 RNA polymerase
   4984..5000    -  protein_bind   lac operator: The lac repressor binds to the lac operator to inhibit transcription in E. coli. This inhibition can be relieved by adding lactose or isopropyl-β-D-thiogalactopyranoside (IPTG). lac repressor encoded by lacI
   5008..5038    -  promoter       lac promoter: promoter for the E. coli lac operon
   5053..5074    -  protein_bind   CAP binding site: CAP binding activates transcription in the presence of cAMP. E. coli catabolite activator protein
   5087..5179    -  CDS            lacI (fragment): lac repressor; lacI; The lac repressor binds to the lac operator to inhibit transcription in E. coli. This inhibition can be relieved by adding lactose or isopropyl-β-D-thiogalactopyranoside (IPTG).
   5362..5950    -  rep_origin     ori: high-copy-number ColE1/pMB1/pBR322/pUC origin of replication
   6121..6981    -  CDS            AmpR: β-lactamase; bla; confers resistance to ampicillin, carbenicillin, and related antibiotics
   6982..7086    -  promoter       AmpR promoter: bla
   7116..117     -  misc_feature   CEN/ARS (across the origin): S. cerevisiae CEN6 centromere fused to an autonomously replicating sequence
