[The description below was written by a language model from this plasmid's Addgene catalogue record and pLannotate feature annotations shown in this document.]
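Description:
pL-eCFP is a yeast expression plasmid built on the pL backbone, a shuttle vector that replicates in both Escherichia coli and Saccharomyces cerevisiae. In bacteria it is maintained through a high-copy ColE1/pUC-type origin and selected with ampicillin via the β-lactamase (AmpR) gene. An f1 phage origin is also present, along with pBluescript-derived remnants: lacZα and multiple cloning site fragments, the lac promoter and operator, and flanking T7 and T3 promoters. In yeast, a CEN6/ARS element provides stable, low-copy centromeric maintenance. The LEU2 gene, under its own promoter, encodes 3-isopropylmalate dehydrogenase and complements leucine auxotrophy, allowing selection in medium lacking leucine.

The payload is an enhanced cyan fluorescent protein (eCFP) coding sequence, recorded as a synthetic insert of about 700 bp cloned between PacI and AscI sites that remain intact. It is driven by a strong constitutive glyceraldehyde-3-phosphate dehydrogenase (GAP) promoter and followed by the ADH1 transcription terminator. Two points differ between the catalogue and the automated annotation. The catalogue names the promoter TDH1(GAP), whereas the feature table assigns it to TDH3. The table also labels the fluorescent protein reading frame as yeast-enhanced GFP, which probably reflects the close similarity of GFP-family variants and may suggest a yeast-codon-optimised backbone, although the record does not confirm this.

The stated purpose is to express eCFP together with leucine prototrophy. Cells carrying the plasmid are therefore both restored for leucine biosynthesis and marked with cyan fluorescence. This would suit tracking a particular auxotrophy-complemented population, for example within mixed yeast cultures such as those studied in the associated work on metabolic interactions in microbial communities.
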