Addgene plasmid #176556: pL-eCFP
Purpose: Expression of eCFP for auxotrophic selection in the absence of leucine
Depositing lab: Markus Ralser. Depositing organization: Francis Crick Institute. Publication: Microbial communities form rich extracellular metabolomes that foster metabolic interactions and promote drug tolerance. Yu JSL, Correia-Melo C, Zorrilla F, Herrera-Dominguez L, Wu MY, Hartl J, Campbell K, Blasche S, Kreidl M, Egger AS, Messner CB, Demichev V, Freiwald A, Mulleder M, Howell M, Berman J, Patil KR, Alam MT, Ralser M. Nat Microbiol. 2022 Apr;7(4):542-555. doi: 10.1038/s41564-022-01072-5. Epub 2022 Mar 21. PubMed 35314781.
Backbone
  Vector backbone: pL
  Vector type: Yeast Expression
Growth in bacteria
  Bacterial resistance: Ampicillin, 100 μg/mL
  Growth temperature: 37°C
  Growth strain: DH5alpha
  Copy number: High Copy
Gene/Insert
  Gene/Insert name: eCFP
  Species: Synthetic
  Insert size (bp): 703
  Promoter: TDH1(GAP)
  Cloning method: Restriction Enzyme; 5′ cloning site PacI (not destroyed); 3′ cloning site AscI (not destroyed)
Terms and licenses: Academic/Nonprofit Terms; Industry Terms: Not Available to Industry
How to cite: pL-eCFP was a gift from Markus Ralser (Addgene plasmid # 176556 ; http://n2t.net/addgene:176556 ; RRID:Addgene_176556)
